Addgene plasmid #8523: HOXB3 (human) FLAG pSP65
Depositing lab: Corey Largman. Depositing organization: San Francisco VA Health Care System. Publication: Hox homeodomain proteins exhibit selective complex stabilities with Pbx and DNA. Shen WF, Chang CP, Rozenfeld S, Sauvageau G, Humphries RK, Lu M, Lawrence HJ, Cleary ML, Largman C. Nucleic Acids Res 1996 Mar 1;24(5):898-906. 10.1093/nar/24.5.898 PubMed 8600458.
Backbone
  Vector backbone: pSP65
  Backbone manufacturer: Promega
  Backbone size w/o insert (bp): 3005
  Vector type: Bacterial Expression ; In vitro transcription/translation
Growth in bacteria
  Bacterial resistance: Ampicillin, 100 μg/mL
  Growth temperature: 37°C
  Growth strain: DH5alpha
  Copy number: High Copy
Gene/Insert
  Gene/Insert name: HOXB3 (alt names: HOX2G; HOX2.7)
  Species: H. sapiens (human)
  Insert size (bp): 1644
  Mutation: Contains 5 additional amino acids before ATG from cloning vectors; makes protein by Western
  GenBank ID: X16667
  Entrez Gene: HOXB3 (a.k.a. HOX2, HOX2G, Hox-2.7)
  Tag / fusion protein: FLAG (N terminal on insert)
  Cloning method: Restriction Enzyme; 5′ cloning site NcoI (not destroyed); 3′ cloning site KpnI in Bsk linker (not destroyed)
  Sequencing primers: 5′ SP6
Resource information
  A portion of this plasmid was derived from a plasmid made by: Guy Sauvageau
Terms and licenses: Academic/Nonprofit Terms; Industry Terms: Not Available to Industry
Depositor comments: used to make protein in vitro
How to cite: HOXB3 (human) FLAG pSP65 was a gift from Corey Largman (Addgene plasmid # 8523 ; http://n2t.net/addgene:8523 ; RRID:Addgene_8523)
