[The description below was written by a language model from this plasmid's Addgene catalogue record.]
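Description:
HOXB3 (human) FLAG pSP65 is an in vitro transcription/translation plasmid built on the pSP65 backbone (about 3.0 kb without insert), a small high-copy cloning vector that places inserts downstream of a bacteriophage SP6 RNA polymerase promoter. It is propagated in E. coli and selected with ampicillin. No feature table accompanies the record, so the positions of the origin, resistance gene and promoter are not itemised. The use of an SP6 primer for sequencing from the 5′ end is consistent with the insert lying directly downstream of the SP6 promoter.

The payload is a roughly 1.6 kb human HOXB3 cDNA (also known as HOX2G or HOX2.7), which encodes a homeodomain transcription factor of the HOXB cluster. It carries a FLAG epitope at the N-terminus. The insert was placed by restriction cloning between an NcoI site at the 5′ end and a KpnI site, derived from a Bluescript linker, at the 3′ end, and both sites remain intact. The record notes that five extra amino acids, carried over from earlier cloning vectors, precede the native start codon, and that the construct has been confirmed to yield protein by Western blot.

According to the depositor's comments, the plasmid is used to make protein in vitro: SP6 polymerase transcribes the template into RNA, which is then translated in a cell-free system to give FLAG-tagged HOXB3 that can be detected or captured through the epitope. The associated publication examined how stably Hox homeodomain proteins form complexes with Pbx and DNA, which suggests the product was intended for DNA-binding and cooperative complex-formation assays.
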