>Addgene plasmid #8523 | HOXB3 (human) FLAG pSP65 | addgene partial sequence | sequence record 17351 | SP6 5'-ATTTAGGTGACACTATAG-3'
CTGGGCCGCGGAAGGCCGAATTCCATGGACTACAAGGACGACGATGACAAGTCTAGAACTAGTGGCCTCA
CCCAGCGATGCAGAAAGCCACCTACTACGACAACGCCGCGGCTGCTCTCTTCGGAGGCTATTCCTCGTAC
CCTGGCAGCAATGGCTTCGGCTTCGATGTCCCCCCCCAACCCCCATTTCAGGCCGCCACGCACCTGGAGG
GCGACTACCAGCGCTCAGCTTGCTCGCTGCAGTCCCTGGGCAACGCTGCCCCACATGCCAAGAGCAAGGA
GCTCAACGGCAGCTGCATGAGGCCGGGTCTGGCCCCCGAGACCCTGTCGGCCCCGCCTGGCTCACCCCCG
CCCAGTGCCGCACCTACCAGTGCCACTAGCAACAGCAGTAATGGGGGCGGGCCCAGCAAAAGTGGTCCCC
CAAAGTGCGGTCCCGGCACCAACTCCACCCTCACCAAACAGATATTCCCCTGGATGAAAGAGTCGAGGCA
AACGTCCAAGCTGAAAAACAACTCCCCCGGCACAGCAGAGGGCTGTGGTGGCGGCGGCGGTGGCGGCGGC
GGCGGAGGCAGTGGTGGCAGCGGGGGCGGTGGCGGCGGCGGCGGGGGAGGGGACAAGAGCCCCCCGGGGT
CGGCGGCGTTAGAGNNGNNGNNNNACGGTATACACNANNGCGCANNTGGTTGAGCTGGAGAAGGAGTTCC
ATTTTAACCGCTACCTGTGCCGGCCTCGCCGTGTAGAGATGGCCAACCTGCTGAACCTCAGCGAGCGGCA
GATCAAGATCTGGTTCCAGAACCGGCGCATGAAGTACAAGAAGGACAGAAGGCCAGGGATGGCCTCGTCG
TCGGGGGCCATCTCAGCNGNAGCC
